Addgene plasmid #225137: RpH-ILV-FRB
Purpose: RpH-ILV probe strongly colocalises with lysosomal markers with FRB
Depositing lab: Massimiliano Stagi. Depositing organization: University of Liverpool. Publication: RpH-ILV: Probe for lysosomal pH and acute LLOMe-induced membrane permeabilization in cell lines and Drosophila. Cheetham-Wilkinson IJ, Sivalingam B, Flitton C, Flottmann F, Vehling L, Drechsler M, Stojchevska M, Raimondi A, Paululat A, Frohlich F, Swan LE, Stagi M. Sci Adv. 2025 Jan 3;11(1):eadr7325. doi: 10.1126/sciadv.adr7325. Epub 2025 Jan 3. PubMed 39752501.
Backbone
  Vector backbone: pCAG
  Vector type: Mammalian Expression
Growth in bacteria
  Bacterial resistance: Ampicillin, 100 μg/mL
  Growth temperature: 37°C
  Growth strain: DH5alpha
  Copy number: High Copy
Gene/Insert
  Gene/Insert name: TMEM192
  Species: H. sapiens (human)
  Entrez Gene: TMEM192
Terms and licenses: Academic/Nonprofit Terms; Industry Terms: Not Available to Industry
How to cite: RpH-ILV-FRB was a gift from Massimiliano Stagi (Addgene plasmid # 225137 ; http://n2t.net/addgene:225137 ; RRID:Addgene_225137)
