[The description below was written by a language model from this plasmid's Addgene catalogue record and pLannotate feature annotations shown in this document.]
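Description:
RpH-ILV-FRB is a mammalian expression plasmid built on the pCAG backbone and encoding a ratiometric lysosomal pH probe based on the lysosomal membrane protein TMEM192. It is propagated in E. coli through a high-copy ColE1/pUC-type origin and selected with ampicillin via the β-lactamase gene and its own promoter. The backbone also carries an SV40 origin and SV40 poly(A) signal, along with residual lac promoter/operator and lacI fragments that are cloning-vector remnants and not functional parts of the payload.

Expression is driven by the composite CAG promoter (CMV immediate-early enhancer, chicken β-actin promoter and the chimeric β-actin/β-globin intron) and terminated by the rabbit β-globin polyadenylation signal. The short HBB matches flanking the insert are probably globin-derived vector sequence. The annotated reading frame runs TMEM192 segment, superecliptic pHluorin, TMEM192 segment, mCherry, a short TMEM192 segment, then FRB. This suggests that the two fluorescent proteins are inserted within TMEM192 rather than appended to it. Some TMEM192 pieces were matched by the annotation tool to the Xenopus orthologue, but the catalogue lists the insert as human. Superecliptic pHluorin is quenched at acidic pH, whereas mCherry is comparatively acid-insensitive, so the green-to-red ratio can report pH. FRB, the FKBP–rapamycin binding domain, allows rapamycin-induced dimerisation with FKBP-tagged partners, although the record does not say how it is used here.

The record states that the probe colocalises strongly with lysosomal markers, and the associated publication concerns lysosomal pH and acute LLOMe-induced membrane permeabilisation. Two sequencing records of nearly identical length give essentially the same annotation, differing in one TMEM192 fragment call.
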