Features (pLannotate 1.2.2; 23 found; start..end, strand, type, name):
      1..589     +  rep_origin     ori: high-copy-number ColE1/pMB1/pBR322/pUC origin of replication
    772..826     +  CDS            lacI (fragment): lac repressor; lacI; The lac repressor binds to the lac operator to inhibit transcription in E. coli. This inhibition can be relieved by adding lactose or isopropyl-β-D-thiogalactopyranoside (IPTG).
    828..962     -  polyA_signal   SV40 poly(A) signal: SV40 polyadenylation signal
    982..1117    -  rep_origin     SV40 ori: SV40 origin of replication
   1141..1163    -  promoter       SV40 promoter (fragment): SV40 enhancer and early promoter
   1170..1209    +  CDS            lacI (fragment): lac repressor; lacI; The lac repressor binds to the lac operator to inhibit transcription in E. coli. This inhibition can be relieved by adding lactose or isopropyl-β-D-thiogalactopyranoside (IPTG).
   1222..1243    +  protein_bind   CAP binding site: CAP binding activates transcription in the presence of cAMP. E. coli catabolite activator protein
   1258..1288    +  promoter       lac promoter: promoter for the E. coli lac operon
   1296..1312    +  protein_bind   lac operator: The lac repressor binds to the lac operator to inhibit transcription in E. coli. This inhibition can be relieved by adding lactose or isopropyl-β-D-thiogalactopyranoside (IPTG). lac repressor encoded by lacI
   1697..1752    -  polyA_signal   β-globin poly(A) signal: rabbit β-globin polyadenylation signal (Gil and Proudfoot, 1987)
   1823..1900    -  CDS            HBB (fragment): HBB_PONPY - Experimental evidence at transcript level: Swiss-Prot protein existence level 2. Involved in oxygen transport from the lung to the various peripheral tissues. From Pongo pygmaeus (Bornean orangutan).
   1910..2188    -  CDS            FRB: FKBP-rapamycin binding domain of human FRAP
   2219..2314    -  CDS            TMEM192 (fragment): TM192_HUMAN - Experimental evidence at protein level: Swiss-Prot protein existence level 1. From Homo sapiens (Human).
   2324..3031    -  CDS            mCherry: mCherry is a basic (constitutively fluorescent) red fluorescent protein published in 2004, derived from Discosoma sp.. It is reported to be a very rapidly-maturing monomer with low acid sensitivity.
   3059..3274    -  CDS            tmem192 (fragment): TM192_XENLA - Experimental evidence at transcript level: Swiss-Prot protein existence level 2. From Xenopus laevis (African clawed frog).
   3305..4018    -  CDS            superecliptic pHluorin: pH-sensitive mutant of green fluorescent protein (Ng et al., 2002) excited strongly by blue light at neutral pH but minimally fluorescent at acidic pH
   4076..4246    -  CDS            tmem192 (fragment): TM192_XENLA - Experimental evidence at transcript level: Swiss-Prot protein existence level 2. From Xenopus laevis (African clawed frog).
   4271..4330    -  CDS            HBB (fragment): HBB_LEPEU - Experimental evidence at protein level: Swiss-Prot protein existence level 1. Involved in oxygen transport from the lung to the various peripheral tissues. From Lepus europaeus (European hare).
   4328..5344    -  intron         chimeric intron: chimera between introns from chicken β-actin and rabbit β-globin
   5345..5622    -  promoter       chicken β-actin promoter: No description available
   5624..6003    -  enhancer       CMV enhancer: human cytomegalovirus immediate early enhancer
   6034..6138    +  promoter       AmpR promoter: bla
   6139..6999    +  CDS            AmpR: β-lactamase; bla; confers resistance to ampicillin, carbenicillin, and related antibiotics
>Addgene plasmid #225137 | RpH-ILV-FRB | addgene full sequence | sequence record 462350 | Addgene Long Read Sequencing Result
TTGAGATCCTTTTTTTCTGCGCGTAATCTGCTGCTTGCAAACAAAAAAACCACCGCTACCAGCGGTGGTT
TGTTTGCCGGATCAAGAGCTACCAACTCTTTTTCCGAAGGTAACTGGCTTCAGCAGAGCGCAGATACCAA
ATACTGTTCTTCTAGTGTAGCCGTAGTTAGGCCACCACTTCAAGAACTCTGTAGCACCGCCTACATACCT
CGCTCTGCTAATCCTGTTACCAGTGGCTGCTGCCAGTGGCGATAAGTCGTGTCTTACCGGGTTGGACTCA
AGACGATAGTTACCGGATAAGGCGCAGCGGTCGGGCTGAACGGGGGGTTCGTGCACACAGCCCAGCTTGG
AGCGAACGACCTACACCGAACTGAGATACCTACAGCGTGAGCTATGAGAAAGCGCCACGCTTCCCGAAGG
GAGAAAGGCGGACAGGTATCCGGTAAGCGGCAGGGTCGGAACAGGAGAGCGCACGAGGGAGCTTCCAGGG
GGAAACGCCTGGTATCTTTATAGTCCTGTCGGGTTTCGCCACCTCTGACTTGAGCGTCGATTTTTGTGAT
GCTCGTCAGGGGGGCGGAGCCTATGGAAAAACGCCAGCAACGCGGCCTTTTTACGGTTCCTGGCCTTTTG
CTGGCCTTTTGCTCACATGTTCTTTCCTGCGTTATCCCCTGATTCTGTGGATAACCGTATTACCGCCTTT
GAGTGAGCTGATACCGCTCGCCGCAGCCGAACGACCGAGCGCAGCGAGTCAGTGAGCGAGGAAGCGGAAG
AGCGCCCAATACGCAAACCGCCTCTCCCCGCGCGTTGGCCGATTCATTAATGCAGCGGATCCAGACATGA
TAAGATACATTGATGAGTTTGGACAAACCACAACTAGAATGCAGTGAAAAAAATGCTTTATTTGTGAAAT
TTGTGATGCTATTGCTTTATTTGTAACCATTATAAGCTGCAATAAACAAGTTAGCTTTTTGCAAAAGCCT
AGGCCTCCAAAAAAGCCTCCTCACTACTTCTGGAATAGCTCAGAGGCCGAGGCGGCCTCGGCCTCTGCAT
AAATAAAAAAAATTAGTCAGCCATGGGGCGGAGAATGGGCGGAACTGGGCGGAGTTAGGGGCGGGATGGG
CGGAGTTAGGGGCGGGACTATGGTTGCTGACTAATTGAGATGCGGATCCGCTGGCACGACAGGTTTCCCG
ACTGGAAAGCGGGCAGTGAGCGCAACGCAATTAATGTGAGTTAGCTCACTCATTAGGCACCCCAGGCTTT
ACACTTTATGCTTCCGGCTCGTATGTTGTGTGGAATTGTGAGCGGATAACAATTTCACACAGGAAACAGC
TATGACCATGATTACGCCAAGCTTGGGCTGCAGGTCGAGGGATCTCCATAAGAGAAGAGGGACAGCTATG
ACTGGGAGTAGTCAGGAGAGGAGGAAAAATCTGGCTAGTAAAACATGTAAGGAAAATTTTAGGGATGTTA
AAGAAAAAAATAACACAAAACAAAATATAAAAAAAATCTAACCTCAAGTCAAGGCTTTTCTATGGAATAA
GGAATGGACAGCAGGGGGCTGTTTCATATACTGATGACCTCTTTATAGCCAACCTTTGTTCATGGCAGCC
AGCATATGGGCATATGTTGCCAAACTCTAAACCAAATACTCATTCTGATGTTTTAAATGATTTGCCCTCC
CATATGTCCTTCCGAGTGAGAGACACAAAAAATTCCAACACACTATTGCAATGAAAATAAATTTCCTTTA
TTAGCCAGAAGTCAGATGCTCAAGGGGCTTCATGATGTCCCCATAATTTTTGGCAGAGGGAAAAAGATCT
CAGTGGTATTTGTGAGCCAGGGCATTGGCCACACCAGCCACCACCTTCTGATAGGCAGCCTGCACCTGAG
GAGTGAATTCTTAGATGGGCTTTGAGATTCGTCGGAACACATGATAATAGAGGTCCCAGGCTTGGGTGAG
GTCCTTGACATTCCCTGATTTCATGTACTTCCTGCACCACTCTTGGGCCTCCATTAAATCTCGACCATAG
GCCTGATTAAAGGATGTTTCCTTCAGAGTCTGGGGGCCCCGTTCCATCATAGCATGCAAGGGCTCCAGCA
CCTCAAACATGCCTTTCACGTTCCTTTCCCCAAAGTACAAACGAGATGCCTCTTCCAGGCCTTCATGCCA
CATCTCATGCCAGAGGATCCCATCAGGCCCTTGAAACAGAACCTCCAATCTCCTTATTTTGACCGTATAT
ATCAACAGACAAATCAGTGAGCATATAAGTTCCAGAGCAAGTATTGCCAGAATGAGGTCCAGATACAGCC
GTCCGCTAGCTCCCTTGTACAGCTCGTCCATGCCGCCGGTGGAGTGGCGGCCCTCGGCGCGTTCGTACTG
TTCCACGATGGTGTAGTCCTCGTTGTGGGAGGTGATGTCCAACTTGATGTTGACGTTGTAGGCGCCGGGC
AGCTGCACGGGCTTCTTGGCCTTGTAGGTGGTCTTGACCTCAGCGTCGTAGTGGCCGCCGTCCTTCAGCT
TCAGCCTCTGCTTGATCTCGCCCTTCAGGGCGCCGTCCTCGGGGTACATCCGCTCGGAGGAGGCCTCCCA
GCCCATGGTCTTCTTCTGCATTACGGGGCCGTCGGAGGGGAAGTTGGTGCCGCGCAGCTTCACCTTGTAG
ATGAACTCGCCGTCCTGCAGGGAGGAGTCCTGGGTCACGGTCACCACGCCGCCGTCCTCGAAGTTCATCA
CGCGCTCCCACTTGAAGCCCTCGGGGAAGGACAGCTTCAAGTAGTCGGGGATGTCGGCGGGGTGCTTCAC
GTAGGCCTTGGAGCCGTACATGAACTGAGGGGACAGGATGTCCCAGGCGAAGGGCAGGGGGCCACCCTTG
GTCACCTTCAGCTTGGCGGTCTGGGTGCCCTCGTAGGGGCGGCCCTCGCCCTCGCCCTCGATCTCGAACT
CGTGGCCGTTCACGGAGCCCTCCATGTGCACCTTGAAGCGCATGAACTCCTTGATGATGGCCATGTTATC
CTCCTCGCCCTTGCTCACCATACCGCTAGCACCGCCTGGTTCCGGGAAAGAATGTTGCATACACAAGATC
AACAAGAGTACAGTATTTCCAGAGGACTGAATCATCAACGCAAGTCTCTTCAGATGCCGCGTGGATCGAT
ATATAAGATTGTATCCGCGATTTCTGATTTTTGAATGATGGTATTGTATATAGCACTCCAGGAGGAGATG
CAGTATCCAGAGTATAACTTTACCCAGAATGATCACTGTTTGCACTTTGAGAGGATTGGTGTAGTTCCCA
GGACATTTCCCGGGTTTGTATAGTTCATCCATGCCATGTGTAATCCCAGCAGCTGTTACAAACTCAAGAA
GGACCATGTGGTCTCTCTTTTCGTTGGGATCTTTCGAAAGAGTAGAAGTTGTAAACAGGTAATGGTTGTC
TGGTAAAAGGACGGGCCCATCGCCAATTGGAGTATTTTGTTGATAATGGTCTGCTAGTTGAACGCCTCCA
TCTTCAATGTTGTGTCTAATTTTGAAGTTAGCTTTGATTCCATTCTTTTGTTTGTCTGCCATGATGTACA
CCTGGTGATCGTTATAGTTGTATTCCAATTTGTGTCCAAGAATGTTTCCATCTTCTTTAAAATCAATACC
TTTTAACTCGATTCTATTAACAAGGGTATCACCTTCAAACTTGACTTCAGCACGTGTCTTGTAGTTCCCG
TCATCTTTGAAAAATATAGTTCTTTCCTGTACATAACCTTCGGGCATGGCACTCTTGAAAAAGTCATGCC
GTTTCATATGATCTGGGTATCTTGAAAAGCATTGAACGCCATAAGTTAAAGTAGTGACAAGTGTTGGCCA
AGGAACAGGTAGTTTTCCAGTAGTGCAAATAAATTTAAGGGTAAGTTTTCCGTATGTTGCATCACCTTCA
CCCTCTCCACTGACAGAAAATTTGTGCCCATTAACATCACCATCTAATTCAACAAGAATTGGGACAACTC
CAGTGAAAAGTTCTTCTCCTTTACTCATCCCGGGCCCACCGTCCTCGTTGGGGTTAGGGTAACTGCAAAG
AACACCAGTAAGAAAGGCAAGAACTACAAAAACGAGATGTATAAACCACAGGAGGTTCACTATGATAACT
GTTGGCAGAGGATGAAAGCGCGGGCGAAAATGCGCTTGCAAACTATGATGTGGCAAAAGCTGAGCGTCGA
GCAAGGGGTCGTCCTCTATGGATTGAGTAATGTCAAGAGAACCATCCTCCATTCGACCTCCAGCAGCCAT
GGTGAATTCTTTGCCAAAATGATGAGACAGCACAATAACCAGCACGTTGCCCAGGAGCTGTAGGAAAAAG
AAGAAGGCATGAACATGGTTAGCAGAGGCTCTAGAGCCGCCGGTCACACGCCAGAAGCCGAACCCCGCCC
TGCCCCGTCCCCCCCGAAGGCAGCCGTCCCCCCGCGGACAGCCCCGAGGCTGGAGAGGGAGAAGGGGACG
GCGGCGCGGCGACGCACGAAGGCCCTCCCCGCCCATTTCCTTCCTGCCGGCGCCGCACCGCTTCGCCCCG
CGCCCGCTAGAGGGGGTGCGGCGGCGCCTCCCAGATTTCGGCTCCGCACAGATTTGGGACAAAGGAAGTC
CCTGCGCCCTCTCGCACGATTACCATAAAAGGCAATGGCTGCGGCTCGCCGCGCCTCGACAGCCGCCGGC
GCTCCGGGGGCCGCCGCGCCCCTCCCCCGAGCCCTCCCCGGCCCGAGGCGGCCCCGCCCCGCCCGGCACC
CCCACCTGCCGCCACCCCCCGCCCGGCACGGCGAGCCCCGCGCCACGCCCCGTACGGAGCCCCGCACCCG
AAGCCGGGCCGTGCTCAGCAACTCGGGGAGGGGGGTGCAGGGGGGGTTGCAGCCCGACCGACGCGCCCAC
ACCCCCTGCTCACCCCCCCACGCACACACCCCGCACGCAGCCTTTGTTCCCCTCGCAGCCCCCCCCGCAC
CGCGGGGCACCGCCCCCGGCCGCGCTCCCCTCGCGCACACTGCGGAGCGCACAAAGCCCCGCGCCGCGCC
CGCAGCGCTCACAGCCGCCGGGCAGCGCGGAGCCGCACGCGGCGCTCCCCACGCACACACACACGCACGC
ACCCCCCGAGCCGCTCCCCCCGCACAAAGGGCCCTCCCGGAGCCCCTCAAGGCTTTCACGCAGCCACAGA
AAAGAAACAAGCCGTCATTAAACCAAGCGCTAATTACAGCCCGGAGGAGAAGGGCCGTCCCGCCCGCTCA
CCTGTGGGAGTAACGCGGTCAGTCAGAGCCGGGGCGGGCGGCGCGAGGCGGCGGCGGAGCGGGGCACGGG
GCGAAGGCAGCGCGCAGCGACTCCCGCCCGCCGCGCGCTTCGCTTTTTATAGGGCCGCCGCCGCCGCCGC
CTCGCCATAAAAGGAAACTTTCGGAGCGCGCCGCTCTGATTGGCTGCCGCCGCACCTCTCCGCCTCGCCC
CGCCCCGCCCCTCGCCCCGCCCCGCCCCGCCTGGCGCGCGCCCCCCCCCCCCCCCGCCCCCATCGCTGCA
CAAAATAATTAAAAAATAAATAAATACAAAATTGGGGGTGGGGAGGGGGGGGGAGATGGGGAGAGTGAAG
CAGAACGTGGGGCTCACCTCGACCATGGTAATAGCGATGACTAATACGTAGATGTACTGCCAAGTAGGAA
AGTCCCATAAGGTCATGTACTGGGCATAATGCCAGGCGGGCCATTTACCGTCATTGACGTCAATAGGGGG
CGTACTTGGCATATGATACACTTGATGTACTGCCAAGTGGGCAGTTTACCGTAAATACTCCACCCATTGA
CGTCAATGGAAAGTCCCTATTGGCGTTACTATGGGAACATACGTCATTATTGACGTCAATGGGCGGGGGT
CGTTGGGCGGTCAGCCAGGCGGGCCATTTACCGTAAGTTATGTAACGCGGAACTCCATATATGGGCTATG
AACTAATGACCCCGTAATTGATTACTATTAATAACTAGTCAATAATCAATGTCGACCCAGGTGGCACTTT
TCGGGGAAATGTGCGCGGAACCCCTATTTGTTTATTTTTCTAAATACATTCAAATATGTATCCGCTCATG
AGACAATAACCCTGATAAATGCTTCAATAATATTGAAAAAGGAAGAGTATGAGTATTCAACATTTCCGTG
TCGCCCTTATTCCCTTTTTTGCGGCATTTTGCCTTCCTGTTTTTGCTCACCCAGAAACGCTGGTGAAAGT
AAAAGATGCTGAAGATCAGTTGGGTGCACGAGTGGGTTACATCGAACTGGATCTCAACAGCGGTAAGATC
CTTGAGAGTTTTCGCCCCGAAGAACGTTTTCCAATGATGAGCACTTTTAAAGTTCTGCTATGTGGCGCGG
TATTATCCCGTATTGACGCCGGGCAAGAGCAACTCGGTCGCCGCATACACTATTCTCAGAATGACTTGGT
TGAGTACTCACCAGTCACAGAAAAGCATCTTACGGATGGCATGACAGTAAGAGAATTATGCAGTGCTGCC
ATAACCATGAGTGATAACACTGCGGCCAACTTACTTCTGACAACGATCGGAGGACCGAAGGAGCTAACCG
CTTTTTTGCACAACATGGGGGATCATGTAACTCGCCTTGATCGTTGGGAACCGGAGCTGAATGAAGCCAT
ACCAAACGACGAGCGTGACACCACGATGCCTGTAGCAATGGCAACAACGTTGCGCAAACTATTAACTGGC
GAACTACTTACTCTAGCTTCCCGGCAACAATTAATAGACTGGATGGAGGCGGATAAAGTTGCAGGACCAC
TTCTGCGCTCGGCCCTTCCGGCTGGCTGGTTTATTGCTGATAAATCTGGAGCCGGTGAGCGTGGGTCTCG
CGGTATCATTGCAGCACTGGGGCCAGATGGTAAGCCCTCCCGTATCGTAGTTATCTACACGACGGGGAGT
CAGGCAACTATGGATGAACGAAATAGACAGATCGCTGAGATAGGTGCCTCACTGATTAAGCATTGGTAAC
TGTCAGACCAAGTTTACTCATATATACTTTAGATTGATTTAAAACTTCATTTTTAATTTAAAAGGATCTA
GGTGAAGATCCTTTTTGATAATCTCATGACCAAAATCCCTTAACGTGAGTTTTCGTTCCACTGAGCGTCA
GACCCCGTAGAAAAGATCAAAGGATCTTC
