Features (pLannotate 1.2.2; 22 found; start..end, strand, type, name):
      1..589     +  rep_origin     ori: high-copy-number ColE1/pMB1/pBR322/pUC origin of replication
    772..826     +  CDS            lacI (fragment): lac repressor; lacI; The lac repressor binds to the lac operator to inhibit transcription in E. coli. This inhibition can be relieved by adding lactose or isopropyl-β-D-thiogalactopyranoside (IPTG).
    828..962     -  polyA_signal   SV40 poly(A) signal: SV40 polyadenylation signal
    982..1117    -  rep_origin     SV40 ori: SV40 origin of replication
   1141..1163    -  promoter       SV40 promoter (fragment): SV40 enhancer and early promoter
   1170..1209    +  CDS            lacI (fragment): lac repressor; lacI; The lac repressor binds to the lac operator to inhibit transcription in E. coli. This inhibition can be relieved by adding lactose or isopropyl-β-D-thiogalactopyranoside (IPTG).
   1222..1243    +  protein_bind   CAP binding site: CAP binding activates transcription in the presence of cAMP. E. coli catabolite activator protein
   1258..1288    +  promoter       lac promoter: promoter for the E. coli lac operon
   1296..1312    +  protein_bind   lac operator: The lac repressor binds to the lac operator to inhibit transcription in E. coli. This inhibition can be relieved by adding lactose or isopropyl-β-D-thiogalactopyranoside (IPTG). lac repressor encoded by lacI
   1697..1752    -  polyA_signal   β-globin poly(A) signal: rabbit β-globin polyadenylation signal (Gil and Proudfoot, 1987)
   1823..1900    -  CDS            HBB (fragment): HBB_PONPY - Experimental evidence at transcript level: Swiss-Prot protein existence level 2. Involved in oxygen transport from the lung to the various peripheral tissues. From Pongo pygmaeus (Bornean orangutan).
   1910..2188    -  CDS            FRB: FKBP-rapamycin binding domain of human FRAP
   2219..2314    -  CDS            TMEM192 (fragment): TM192_HUMAN - Experimental evidence at protein level: Swiss-Prot protein existence level 1. From Homo sapiens (Human).
   2324..3031    -  CDS            mCherry: mCherry is a basic (constitutively fluorescent) red fluorescent protein published in 2004, derived from Discosoma sp.. It is reported to be a very rapidly-maturing monomer with low acid sensitivity.
   3059..3274    -  CDS            tmem192 (fragment): TM192_XENLA - Experimental evidence at transcript level: Swiss-Prot protein existence level 2. From Xenopus laevis (African clawed frog).
   3305..4018    -  CDS            superecliptic pHluorin: pH-sensitive mutant of green fluorescent protein (Ng et al., 2002) excited strongly by blue light at neutral pH but minimally fluorescent at acidic pH
   4271..4330    -  CDS            HBB (fragment): HBB_LEPEU - Experimental evidence at protein level: Swiss-Prot protein existence level 1. Involved in oxygen transport from the lung to the various peripheral tissues. From Lepus europaeus (European hare).
   4328..5344    -  intron         chimeric intron: chimera between introns from chicken β-actin and rabbit β-globin
   5345..5620    -  promoter       chicken β-actin promoter: No description available
   5622..6001    -  enhancer       CMV enhancer: human cytomegalovirus immediate early enhancer
   6032..6136    +  promoter       AmpR promoter: bla
   6137..6997    +  CDS            AmpR: β-lactamase; bla; confers resistance to ampicillin, carbenicillin, and related antibiotics
>Addgene plasmid #225137 | RpH-ILV-FRB Sequencing Result | analyzer sequence | sequence record 444922
TTGAGATCCTTTTTTTCTGCGCGTAATCTGCTGCTTGCAAACAAAAAAACCACCGCTACCAGCGGTGGTT
TGTTTGCCGGATCAAGAGCTACCAACTCTTTTTCCGAAGGTAACTGGCTTCAGCAGAGCGCAGATACCAA
ATACTGTTCTTCTAGTGTAGCCGTAGTTAGGCCACCACTTCAAGAACTCTGTAGCACCGCCTACATACCT
CGCTCTGCTAATCCTGTTACCAGTGGCTGCTGCCAGTGGCGATAAGTCGTGTCTTACCGGGTTGGACTCA
AGACGATAGTTACCGGATAAGGCGCAGCGGTCGGGCTGAACGGGGGGTTCGTGCACACAGCCCAGCTTGG
AGCGAACGACCTACACCGAACTGAGATACCTACAGCGTGAGCTATGAGAAAGCGCCACGCTTCCCGAAGG
GAGAAAGGCGGACAGGTATCCGGTAAGCGGCAGGGTCGGAACAGGAGAGCGCACGAGGGAGCTTCCAGGG
GGAAACGCCTGGTATCTTTATAGTCCTGTCGGGTTTCGCCACCTCTGACTTGAGCGTCGATTTTTGTGAT
GCTCGTCAGGGGGGCGGAGCCTATGGAAAAACGCCAGCAACGCGGCCTTTTTACGGTTCCTGGCCTTTTG
CTGGCCTTTTGCTCACATGTTCTTTCCTGCGTTATCCCCTGATTCTGTGGATAACCGTATTACCGCCTTT
GAGTGAGCTGATACCGCTCGCCGCAGCCGAACGACCGAGCGCAGCGAGTCAGTGAGCGAGGAAGCGGAAG
AGCGCCCAATACGCAAACCGCCTCTCCCCGCGCGTTGGCCGATTCATTAATGCAGCGGATCCAGACATGA
TAAGATACATTGATGAGTTTGGACAAACCACAACTAGAATGCAGTGAAAAAAATGCTTTATTTGTGAAAT
TTGTGATGCTATTGCTTTATTTGTAACCATTATAAGCTGCAATAAACAAGTTAGCTTTTTGCAAAAGCCT
AGGCCTCCAAAAAAGCCTCCTCACTACTTCTGGAATAGCTCAGAGGCCGAGGCGGCCTCGGCCTCTGCAT
AAATAAAAAAAATTAGTCAGCCATGGGGCGGAGAATGGGCGGAACTGGGCGGAGTTAGGGGCGGGATGGG
CGGAGTTAGGGGCGGGACTATGGTTGCTGACTAATTGAGATGCGGATCCGCTGGCACGACAGGTTTCCCG
ACTGGAAAGCGGGCAGTGAGCGCAACGCAATTAATGTGAGTTAGCTCACTCATTAGGCACCCCAGGCTTT
ACACTTTATGCTTCCGGCTCGTATGTTGTGTGGAATTGTGAGCGGATAACAATTTCACACAGGAAACAGC
TATGACCATGATTACGCCAAGCTTGGGCTGCAGGTCGAGGGATCTCCATAAGAGAAGAGGGACAGCTATG
ACTGGGAGTAGTCAGGAGAGGAGGAAAAATCTGGCTAGTAAAACATGTAAGGAAAATTTTAGGGATGTTA
AAGAAAAAAATAACACAAAACAAAATATAAAAAAAATCTAACCTCAAGTCAAGGCTTTTCTATGGAATAA
GGAATGGACAGCAGGGGGCTGTTTCATATACTGATGACCTCTTTATAGCCAACCTTTGTTCATGGCAGCC
AGCATATGGGCATATGTTGCCAAACTCTAAACCAAATACTCATTCTGATGTTTTAAATGATTTGCCCTCC
CATATGTCCTTCCGAGTGAGAGACACAAAAAATTCCAACACACTATTGCAATGAAAATAAATTTCCTTTA
TTAGCCAGAAGTCAGATGCTCAAGGGGCTTCATGATGTCCCCATAATTTTTGGCAGAGGGAAAAAGATCT
CAGTGGTATTTGTGAGCCAGGGCATTGGCCACACCAGCCACCACCTTCTGATAGGCAGCCTGCACCTGAG
GAGTGAATTCTTAGATGGGCTTTGAGATTCGTCGGAACACATGATAATAGAGGTCCCAGGCTTGGGTGAG
GTCCTTGACATTCCCTGATTTCATGTACTTCCTGCACCACTCTTGGGCCTCCATTAAATCTCGACCATAG
GCCTGATTAAAGGATGTTTCCTTCAGAGTCTGGGGGCCCCGTTCCATCATAGCATGCAAGGGCTCCAGCA
CCTCAAACATGCCTTTCACGTTCCTTTCCCCAAAGTACAAACGAGATGCCTCTTCCAGGCCTTCATGCCA
CATCTCATGCCAGAGGATCCCATCAGGCCCTTGAAACAGAACCTCCAATCTCCTTATTTTGACCGTATAT
ATCAACAGACAAATCAGTGAGCATATAAGTTCCAGAGCAAGTATTGCCAGAATGAGGTCCAGATACAGCC
GTCCGCTAGCTCCCTTGTACAGCTCGTCCATGCCGCCGGTGGAGTGGCGGCCCTCGGCGCGTTCGTACTG
TTCCACGATGGTGTAGTCCTCGTTGTGGGAGGTGATGTCCAACTTGATGTTGACGTTGTAGGCGCCGGGC
AGCTGCACGGGCTTCTTGGCCTTGTAGGTGGTCTTGACCTCAGCGTCGTAGTGGCCGCCGTCCTTCAGCT
TCAGCCTCTGCTTGATCTCGCCCTTCAGGGCGCCGTCCTCGGGGTACATCCGCTCGGAGGAGGCCTCCCA
GCCCATGGTCTTCTTCTGCATTACGGGGCCGTCGGAGGGGAAGTTGGTGCCGCGCAGCTTCACCTTGTAG
ATGAACTCGCCGTCCTGCAGGGAGGAGTCCTGGGTCACGGTCACCACGCCGCCGTCCTCGAAGTTCATCA
CGCGCTCCCACTTGAAGCCCTCGGGGAAGGACAGCTTCAAGTAGTCGGGGATGTCGGCGGGGTGCTTCAC
GTAGGCCTTGGAGCCGTACATGAACTGAGGGGACAGGATGTCCCAGGCGAAGGGCAGGGGGCCACCCTTG
GTCACCTTCAGCTTGGCGGTCTGGGTGCCCTCGTAGGGGCGGCCCTCGCCCTCGCCCTCGATCTCGAACT
CGTGGCCGTTCACGGAGCCCTCCATGTGCACCTTGAAGCGCATGAACTCCTTGATGATGGCCATGTTATC
CTCCTCGCCCTTGCTCACCATACCGCTAGCACCGCCTGGTTCCGGGAAAGAATGTTGCATACACAAGATC
AACAAGAGTACAGTATTTCCAGAGGACTGAATCATCAACGCAAGTCTCTTCAGATGCCGCGTGGATCGAT
ATATAAGATTGTATCCGCGATTTCTGATTTTTGAATGATGGTATTGTATATAGCACTCCAGGAGGAGATG
CAGTATCCAGAGTATAACTTTACCCAGAATGATCACTGTTTGCACTTTGAGAGGATTGGTGTAGTTCCCA
GGACATTTCCCGGGTTTGTATAGTTCATCCATGCCATGTGTAATCCCAGCAGCTGTTACAAACTCAAGAA
GGACCATGTGGTCTCTCTTTTCGTTGGGATCTTTCGAAAGAGTAGAAGTTGTAAACAGGTAATGGTTGTC
TGGTAAAAGGACGGGCCCATCGCCAATTGGAGTATTTTGTTGATAATGGTCTGCTAGTTGAACGCCTCCA
TCTTCAATGTTGTGTCTAATTTTGAAGTTAGCTTTGATTCCATTCTTTTGTTTGTCTGCCATGATGTACA
CCTGGTGATCGTTATAGTTGTATTCCAATTTGTGTCCAAGAATGTTTCCATCTTCTTTAAAATCAATACC
TTTTAACTCGATTCTATTAACAAGGGTATCACCTTCAAACTTGACTTCAGCACGTGTCTTGTAGTTCCCG
TCATCTTTGAAAAATATAGTTCTTTCCTGTACATAACCTTCGGGCATGGCACTCTTGAAAAAGTCATGCC
GTTTCATATGATCTGGGTATCTTGAAAAGCATTGAACGCCATAAGTTAAAGTAGTGACAAGTGTTGGCCA
AGGAACAGGTAGTTTTCCAGTAGTGCAAATAAATTTAAGGGTAAGTTTTCCGTATGTTGCATCACCTTCA
CCCTCTCCACTGACAGAAAATTTGTGCCCATTAACATCACCATCTAATTCAACAAGAATTGGGACAACTC
CAGTGAAAAGTTCTTCTCCTTTACTCATCCCGGGCCCACCGTCCTCGTTGGGGTTAGGGTAACTGCAAAG
AACACCAGTAAGAAAGGCAAGAACTACAAAAACGAGATGTATAAACCACAGGAGGTTCACTATGATAACT
GTTGGCAGAGGATGAAAGCGCGGGCGAAAATGCGCTTGCAAACTATGATGTGGCAAAAGCTGAGCGTCGA
GCAAGGGGTCGTCCTCTATGGATTGAGTAATGTCAAGAGAACCATCCTCCATTCGACCTCCAGCAGCCAT
GGTGAATTCTTTGCCAAAATGATGAGACAGCACAATAACCAGCACGTTGCCCAGGAGCTGTAGGAAAAAG
AAGAAGGCATGAACATGGTTAGCAGAGGCTCTAGAGCCGCCGGTCACACGCCAGAAGCCGAACCCCGCCC
TGCCCCGTCCCCCCCGAAGGCAGCCGTCCCCCCGCGGACAGCCCCGAGGCTGGAGAGGGAGAAGGGGACG
GCGGCGCGGCGACGCACGAAGGCCCTCCCCGCCCATTTCCTTCCTGCCGGCGCCGCACCGCTTCGCCCCG
CGCCCGCTAGAGGGGGTGCGGCGGCGCCTCCCAGATTTCGGCTCCGCACAGATTTGGGACAAAGGAAGTC
CCTGCGCCCTCTCGCACGATTACCATAAAAGGCAATGGCTGCGGCTCGCCGCGCCTCGACAGCCGCCGGC
GCTCCGGGGGCCGCCGCGCCCCTCCCCCGAGCCCTCCCCGGCCCGAGGCGGCCCCGCCCCGCCCGGCACC
CCCACCTGCCGCCACCCCCCGCCCGGCACGGCGAGCCCCGCGCCACGCCCCGTACGGAGCCCCGCACCCG
AAGCCGGGCCGTGCTCAGCAACTCGGGGAGGGGGGTGCAGGGGGGGTTGCAGCCCGACCGACGCGCCCAC
ACCCCCTGCTCACCCCCCCACGCACACACCCCGCACGCAGCCTTTGTTCCCCTCGCAGCCCCCCCCGCAC
CGCGGGGCACCGCCCCCGGCCGCGCTCCCCTCGCGCACACTGCGGAGCGCACAAAGCCCCGCGCCGCGCC
CGCAGCGCTCACAGCCGCCGGGCAGCGCGGAGCCGCACGCGGCGCTCCCCACGCACACACACACGCACGC
ACCCCCCGAGCCGCTCCCCCCGCACAAAGGGCCCTCCCGGAGCCCCTCAAGGCTTTCACGCAGCCACAGA
AAAGAAACAAGCCGTCATTAAACCAAGCGCTAATTACAGCCCGGAGGAGAAGGGCCGTCCCGCCCGCTCA
CCTGTGGGAGTAACGCGGTCAGTCAGAGCCGGGGCGGGCGGCGCGAGGCGGCGGCGGAGCGGGGCACGGG
GCGAAGGCAGCGCGCAGCGACTCCCGCCCGCCGCGCGCTTCGCTTTTTATAGGGCCGCCGCCGCCGCCGC
CTCGCCATAAAAGGAAACTTTCGGAGCGCGCCGCTCTGATTGGCTGCCGCCGCACCTCTCCGCCTCCCCC
CCCCCCCCCCCCCGCCCCGCCCCGCCCCCCCCGGCCCCCCCCCCCCCCCCCCCCGCCCCCATCGCTGCAC
AAAATAATTAAAAAATAAATAAATACAAAATTGGGGGTGGGGAGGGGGGGGAGATGGGGAGAGTGAAGCA
GAACGTGGGGCTCACCTCGACCATGGTAATAGCGATGACTAATACGTAGATGTACTGCCAAGTAGGAAAG
TCCCATAAGGTCATGTACTGGGCATAATGCCAGGCGGGCCATTTACCGTCATTGACGTCAATAGGGGGCG
TACTTGGCATATGATACACTTGATGTACTGCCAAGTGGGCAGTTTACCGTAAATACTCCACCCATTGACG
TCAATGGAAAGTCCCTATTGGCGTTACTATGGGAACATACGTCATTATTGACGTCAATGGGCGGGGGTCG
TTGGGCGGTCAGCCAGGCGGGCCATTTACCGTAAGTTATGTAACGCGGAACTCCATATATGGGCTATGAA
CTAATGACCCCGTAATTGATTACTATTAATAACTAGTCAATAATCAATGTCGACCCAGGTGGCACTTTTC
GGGGAAATGTGCGCGGAACCCCTATTTGTTTATTTTTCTAAATACATTCAAATATGTATCCGCTCATGAG
ACAATAACCCTGATAAATGCTTCAATAATATTGAAAAAGGAAGAGTATGAGTATTCAACATTTCCGTGTC
GCCCTTATTCCCTTTTTTGCGGCATTTTGCCTTCCTGTTTTTGCTCACCCAGAAACGCTGGTGAAAGTAA
AAGATGCTGAAGATCAGTTGGGTGCACGAGTGGGTTACATCGAACTGGATCTCAACAGCGGTAAGATCCT
TGAGAGTTTTCGCCCCGAAGAACGTTTTCCAATGATGAGCACTTTTAAAGTTCTGCTATGTGGCGCGGTA
TTATCCCGTATTGACGCCGGGCAAGAGCAACTCGGTCGCCGCATACACTATTCTCAGAATGACTTGGTTG
AGTACTCACCAGTCACAGAAAAGCATCTTACGGATGGCATGACAGTAAGAGAATTATGCAGTGCTGCCAT
AACCATGAGTGATAACACTGCGGCCAACTTACTTCTGACAACGATCGGAGGACCGAAGGAGCTAACCGCT
TTTTTGCACAACATGGGGGATCATGTAACTCGCCTTGATCGTTGGGAACCGGAGCTGAATGAAGCCATAC
CAAACGACGAGCGTGACACCACGATGCCTGTAGCAATGGCAACAACGTTGCGCAAACTATTAACTGGCGA
ACTACTTACTCTAGCTTCCCGGCAACAATTAATAGACTGGATGGAGGCGGATAAAGTTGCAGGACCACTT
CTGCGCTCGGCCCTTCCGGCTGGCTGGTTTATTGCTGATAAATCTGGAGCCGGTGAGCGTGGGTCTCGCG
GTATCATTGCAGCACTGGGGCCAGATGGTAAGCCCTCCCGTATCGTAGTTATCTACACGACGGGGAGTCA
GGCAACTATGGATGAACGAAATAGACAGATCGCTGAGATAGGTGCCTCACTGATTAAGCATTGGTAACTG
TCAGACCAAGTTTACTCATATATACTTTAGATTGATTTAAAACTTCATTTTTAATTTAAAAGGATCTAGG
TGAAGATCCTTTTTGATAATCTCATGACCAAAATCCCTTAACGTGAGTTTTCGTTCCACTGAGCGTCAGA
CCCCGTAGAAAAGATCAAAGGATCTTC
